Addgene plasmid #100444: pCMV_mEm_4GS_LF82_671
Purpose: Mammalian expression of E. coli LF82_671 CDS fused to mEmerald
Depositing lab: Alan Huett. Depositing organization: University of Nottingham. Publication: A multi-phenotypic imaging screen to identify bacterial effectors by exogenous expression in a HeLa cell line. Collins A, Huett A. Sci Data. 2018 May 15;5:180081. doi: 10.1038/sdata.2018.81. PubMed 29762554.
Backbone
  Vector backbone: pCMV
  Backbone size w/o insert (bp): 4502
  Vector type: Mammalian Expression
Growth in bacteria
  Bacterial resistance: Ampicillin, 100 μg/mL
  Growth temperature: 37°C
  Growth strain: XL1 Blue
  Copy number: High Copy
Gene/Insert
  Gene/Insert name: LF82_671
  Insert size (bp): 597
  Promoter: CMV
  Tag / fusion protein: mEmerald (N terminal on backbone)
  Cloning method: Ligation Independent Cloning
  Sequencing primers: 5′ ACTTCTGCTCTAAAAGCTGCGG; 3′ CACTGCATTCTAGTTGTGGTTTGTC
Terms and licenses: Academic/Nonprofit Terms; Industry Terms: Not Available to Industry
How to cite: pCMV_mEm_4GS_LF82_671 was a gift from Alan Huett (Addgene plasmid # 100444 ; http://n2t.net/addgene:100444 ; RRID:Addgene_100444)
