[The description below was written by a language model from this plasmid's Addgene catalogue record and pLannotate feature annotations shown in this document.]
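Description:
pCMV_mEm_4GS_LF82_671 is a mammalian expression plasmid of about 5.1 kb, built on a pCMV backbone, that produces the E. coli LF82_671 coding sequence as a fusion to the green fluorescent protein mEmerald. It is propagated in E. coli from a high-copy ColE1/pUC-type origin and selected with ampicillin through the β-lactamase gene and its native promoter. The backbone also retains pUC/pBR322-derived remnants: the lac promoter, operator and CAP site, and fragments of lacZα, lacI, rop and bom. These play no evident role in the construct's function. No mammalian selection marker is annotated, which fits use in transient transfection.

The expression cassette begins with the human cytomegalovirus immediate-early enhancer and promoter, followed by a modified SV40 intron with splice donor and acceptor sites, an element commonly included to improve transcript processing and expression. The mEmerald open reading frame comes next and sits at the N-terminus of the fusion as part of the backbone. The 597 bp LF82_671 insert was placed downstream by ligation-independent cloning. The "4GS" in the name suggests a glycine-serine linker between the tag and the bacterial protein, although the record does not describe it. The automated annotation does not label the insert itself, but the unannotated gap between mEmerald and the SV40 polyadenylation signal is where it would lie. That signal is annotated on the reverse strand.

According to the associated publication, the plasmid belongs to a collection used in a multi-phenotypic imaging screen, in which candidate bacterial effectors were expressed exogenously in HeLa cells. The fluorescent tag lets transfected cells be identified, the protein's subcellular localisation be observed, and its effects on host cell phenotypes be assessed. The record does not state the function of LF82_671.
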