Features (pLannotate 1.2.2; 16 found; start..end, strand, type, name):
    133..153     -  misc_feature   MCS (fragment): pUC18/19 multiple cloning site
    152..455     +  enhancer       CMV enhancer: human cytomegalovirus immediate early enhancer
    456..659     +  promoter       CMV promoter: human cytomegalovirus (CMV) immediate early promoter
    797..893     +  intron         SV40 intron: modified SV40 intron with splice donor and acceptor sites
    954..1670    +  CDS            mEmerald: mEmerald is a basic (constitutively fluorescent) green fluorescent protein published in 1998, derived from Aequorea victoria. It is reported to be a very rapidly-maturing monomer with moderate acid sensitivity.
   2363..2497    -  polyA_signal   SV40 poly(A) signal: SV40 polyadenylation signal
   2632..2648    -  protein_bind   lac operator: The lac repressor binds to the lac operator to inhibit transcription in E. coli. This inhibition can be relieved by adding lactose or isopropyl-β-D-thiogalactopyranoside (IPTG). lac repressor encoded by lacI
   2656..2686    -  promoter       lac promoter: promoter for the E. coli lac operon
   2701..2722    -  protein_bind   CAP binding site: CAP binding activates transcription in the presence of cAMP. E. coli catabolite activator protein
   2735..2827    -  CDS            lacI (fragment): lac repressor; lacI; The lac repressor binds to the lac operator to inhibit transcription in E. coli. This inhibition can be relieved by adding lactose or isopropyl-β-D-thiogalactopyranoside (IPTG).
   3010..3598    -  rep_origin     ori: high-copy-number ColE1/pMB1/pBR322/pUC origin of replication
   3769..4629    -  CDS            AmpR: β-lactamase; bla; confers resistance to ampicillin, carbenicillin, and related antibiotics
   4630..4734    -  promoter       AmpR promoter: bla
   4829..4864    +  CDS            rop (fragment): Rop protein, which maintains plasmids at low copy number; rop
   4966..5065    +  misc_feature   bom (fragment): basis of mobility region from pBR322
   5071..127     -  CDS            lacZα (fragment) (across the origin): LacZα fragment of β-galactosidase; lacZ fragment
>Addgene plasmid #100444 | pCMV_mEm_4GS_LF82_671 | addgene full sequence | sequence record 210218 | Addgene NGS Result
AAGGGCGATCGGTGCGGGCCTCTTCGCTATTACGCCAGCTGGCGAAAGGGGGATGTGCTGCAAGGCGATT
AAGTTGGGTAACGCCAGGGTTTTCCCAGTCACGACGTTGTAAAACGACGGCCAGTGAGTTCGAGCTTGCA
TGCCTGCAGGTCGTTACATAACTTACGGTAAATGGCCCGCCTGGCTGACCGCCCAACGACCCCCGCCCAT
TGACGTCAATAATGACGTATGTTCCCATAGTAACGCCAATAGGGACTTTCCATTGACGTCAATGGGTGGA
GTATTTACGGTAAACTGCCCACTTGGCAGTACATCAAGTGTATCATATGCCAAGTACGCCCCCTATTGAC
GTCAATGACGGTAAATGGCCCGCCTGGCATTATGCCCAGTACATGACCTTATGGGACTTTCCTACTTGGC
AGTACATCTACGTATTAGTCATCGCTATTACCATGGTGATGCGGTTTTGGCAGTACATCAATGGGCGTGG
ATAGCGGTTTGACTCACGGGGATTTCCAAGTCTCCACCCCATTGACGTCAATGGGAGTTTGTTTTGGCAC
CAAAATCAACGGGACTTTCCAAAATGTCGTAACAACTCCGCCCCATTGACGCAAATGGGCGGTAGGCGTG
TACGGTGGGAGGTCTATATAAGCAGAGCTCGTTTAGTGAACCGTCAGATCGCCTGGAGACGCCATCCACG
CTGTTTTGACCTCCATAGAAGACACCGGGACCGATCCAGCCTCCGGACTCTAGAGGATCCGGTACTAGAG
GAACTGAAAAACCAGAAAGTTAACTGGTAAGTTTAGTCTTTTTGTCTTTTATTTCAGGTCCCGGATCCGG
TGGTGGTGCAAATCAAAGAACTGCTCCTCAGTGGATGTTGCCTTTACTTCTAGGCCTGTACGGAAGTGTT
ACTTCTGCTCTAAAAGCTGCGGAATTGTACCCGCGGGCCCACCATGGTGAGCAAGGGCGAGGAGCTGTTC
ACCGGGGTGGTGCCCATCCTGGTCGAGCTGGACGGCGACGTAAACGGCCACAAGTTCAGCGTGTCCGGCG
AGGGCGAGGGCGATGCCACCTACGGCAAGCTGACCCTGAAGTTCATCTGCACCACCGGCAAGCTGCCCGT
GCCCTGGCCCACCCTCGTGACCACCTTGACCTACGGCGTGCAGTGCTTCGCCCGCTACCCCGACCACATG
AAGCAGCACGACTTCTTCAAGTCCGCCATGCCCGAAGGCTACGTCCAGGAGCGCACCATCTTCTTCAAGG
ACGACGGCAACTACAAGACCCGCGCCGAGGTGAAGTTCGAGGGCGACACCCTGGTGAACCGCATCGAGCT
GAAGGGCATCGACTTCAAGGAGGACGGCAACATCCTGGGGCACAAGCTGGAGTACAACTACAACAGCCAC
AAGGTCTATATCACCGCCGACAAGCAGAAGAACGGCATCAAGGTGAACTTCAAGACCCGCCACAACATCG
AGGACGGCAGCGTGCAGCTCGCCGACCACTACCAGCAGAACACCCCCATCGGCGACGGCCCCGTGCTGCT
GCCCGACAACCACTACCTGAGCACCCAGTCCAAGCTGAGCAAAGACCCCAACGAGAAGCGCGATCACATG
GTCCTGCTGGAGTTCGTGACCGCCGCCGGGATCACTCTCGGCATGGACGAGCTGTACAAGCGAATTGGTG
GAGGGGGCGGTTCCGGTGGCGGAGGTTCCCGAATTCGTCGACGGAGATCTGATATGAACCTTCATATCCC
AATGGCTGTCTGCCTGACGGCCAGCATCCTGGCCGGTTGTACCCAAAAGCTCCAGCAACCTGATACGCAA
CCTCATCCATCGGCGCTAAATGGCAACGTCCAGCCAGCCCGACTGGATGTCTATGCCGCCTCTCCTGAAG
TTGTTCGCTATGACCGCTATCTGCTGGTTGATACTTCCCCGAGCGCCGCACAGCGTGCTCCGTTGGAACA
GACCATTGATATCCGTATCCCCGCGTCATTATCGCCGACCGTGGCGGATGCCATGCGCTATGCCCTGCGC
CAGTCCGGGTACTCGTTGTGCAGTACGACACCGGCGAACCGGGTGCTGTACAACCAGACGTTGCCTGCCG
TGCATTATCAACTGGGGCCAATGCGGCTGAGTCAGGCATTACAAATTCTGGCCGGATCGGCCTGGCAGAT
CGAGGTTGATTCTGTACAACGGATCGTCTGCCACTCATTGCGTGATGGCTATCGTTTGCCGCCGGAAGCG
GTGAAAACGTCGGTCACTTCGGCCACTGTGCCGCTACCCGCTCAACCCGTCAATATCACCGTTCCGGCTC
CGCAGAGGATGCTGAAATGAATCGGTACCCTCGAGAAGCTTGCGGCCGCGGGGATCCAGACATGATAAGA
TACATTGATGAGTTTGGACAAACCACAACTAGAATGCAGTGAAAAAAATGCTTTATTTGTGAAATTTGTG
ATGCTATTGCTTTATTTGTAACCATTATAAGCTGCAATAAACAAGTTAACAACAACAATTGCATTCATTT
TATGTTTCAGGTTCAGGGGGAGGTGTGGGAGGTTTTTTCGGATCCTCTAGAGTCGATCTGCAGGCATGCT
AGCTTGGCGTAATCATGGTCATAGCTGTTTCCTGTGTGAAATTGTTATCCGCTCACAATTCCACACAACA
TACGAGCCGGAAGCATAAAGTGTAAAGCCTGGGGTGCCTAATGAGTGAGCTAACTCACATTAATTGCGTT
GCGCTCACTGCCCGCTTTCCAGTCGGGAAACCTGTCGTGCCAGCTGCATTAATGAATCGGCCAACGCGCG
GGGAGAGGCGGTTTGCGTATTGGGCGCTCTTCCGCTTCCTCGCTCACTGACTCGCTGCGCTCGGTCGTTC
GGCTGCGGCGAGCGGTATCAGCTCACTCAAAGGCGGTAATACGGTTATCCACAGAATCAGGGGATAACGC
AGGAAAGAACATGTGAGCAAAAGGCCAGCAAAAGGCCAGGAACCGTAAAAAGGCCGCGTTGCTGGCGTTT
TTCCATAGGCTCCGCCCCCCTGACGAGCATCACAAAAATCGACGCTCAAGTCAGAGGTGGCGAAACCCGA
CAGGACTATAAAGATACCAGGCGTTTCCCCCTGGAAGCTCCCTCGTGCGCTCTCCTGTTCCGACCCTGCC
GCTTACCGGATACCTGTCCGCCTTTCTCCCTTCGGGAAGCGTGGCGCTTTCTCATAGCTCACGCTGTAGG
TATCTCAGTTCGGTGTAGGTCGTTCGCTCCAAGCTGGGCTGTGTGCACGAACCCCCCGTTCAGCCCGACC
GCTGCGCCTTATCCGGTAACTATCGTCTTGAGTCCAACCCGGTAAGACACGACTTATCGCCACTGGCAGC
AGCCACTGGTAACAGGATTAGCAGAGCGAGGTATGTAGGCGGTGCTACAGAGTTCTTGAAGTGGTGGCCT
AACTACGGCTACACTAGAAGAACAGTATTTGGTATCTGCGCTCTGCTGAAGCCAGTTACCTTCGGAAAAA
GAGTTGGTAGCTCTTGATCCGGCAAACAAACCACCGCTGGTAGCGGTGGTTTTTTTGTTTGCAAGCAGCA
GATTACGCGCAGAAAAAAAGGATCTCAAGAAGATCCTTTGATCTTTTCTACGGGGTCTGACGCTCAGTGG
AACGAAAACTCACGTTAAGGGATTTTGGTCATGAGATTATCAAAAAGGATCTTCACCTAGATCCTTTTAA
ATTAAAAATGAAGTTTTAAATCAATCTAAAGTATATATGAGTAAACTTGGTCTGACAGTTACCAATGCTT
AATCAGTGAGGCACCTATCTCAGCGATCTGTCTATTTCGTTCATCCATAGTTGCCTGACTCCCCGTCGTG
TAGATAACTACGATACGGGAGGGCTTACCATCTGGCCCCAGTGCTGCAATGATACCGCGAGACCCACGCT
CACCGGCTCCAGATTTATCAGCAATAAACCAGCCAGCCGGAAGGGCCGAGCGCAGAAGTGGTCCTGCAAC
TTTATCCGCCTCCATCCAGTCTATTAATTGTTGCCGGGAAGCTAGAGTAAGTAGTTCGCCAGTTAATAGT
TTGCGCAACGTTGTTGCCATTGCTACAGGCATCGTGGTGTCACGCTCGTCGTTTGGTATGGCTTCATTCA
GCTCCGGTTCCCAACGATCAAGGCGAGTTACATGATCCCCCATGTTGTGCAAAAAAGCGGTTAGCTCCTT
CGGTCCTCCGATCGTTGTCAGAAGTAAGTTGGCCGCAGTGTTATCACTCATGGTTATGGCAGCACTGCAT
AATTCTCTTACTGTCATGCCATCCGTAAGATGCTTTTCTGTGACTGGTGAGTACTCAACCAAGTCATTCT
GAGAATAGTGTATGCGGCGACCGAGTTGCTCTTGCCCGGCGTCAATACGGGATAATACCGCGCCACATAG
CAGAACTTTAAAAGTGCTCATCATTGGAAAACGTTCTTCGGGGCGAAAACTCTCAAGGATCTTACCGCTG
TTGAGATCCAGTTCGATGTAACCCACTCGTGCACCCAACTGATCTTCAGCATCTTTTACTTTCACCAGCG
TTTCTGGGTGAGCAAAAACAGGAAGGCAAAATGCCGCAAAAAAGGGAATAAGGGCGACACGGAAATGTTG
AATACTCATACTCTTCCTTTTTCAATATTATTGAAGCATTTATCAGGGTTATTGTCTCATGAGCGGATAC
ATATTTGAATGTATTTAGAAAAATAAACAAATAGGGGTTCCGCGCACATTTCCCCGAAAAGTGCCACCTG
ACGTCTAAGAAACCATTATTATCATGACATTAACCTATAAAAATAGGCGTATCACGAGGCCCTTTCGTCT
CGCGCGTTTCGGTGATGACGGTGAAAACCTCTGACACATGCAGCTCCCGGAGACGGTCACAGCTTGTCTG
TAAGCGGATGCCGGGAGCAGACAAGCCCGTCAGGGCGCGTCAGCGGGTGTTGGCGGGTGTCGGGGCTGGC
TTAACTATGCGGCATCAGAGCAGATTGTACTGAGAGTGCACCATATGCGGTGTGAAATACCGCACAGATG
CGTAAGGAGAAAATACCGCATCAGGCGCCATTCGCCATTCAGGCTGCGCAACTGTTGGG
